>Addgene plasmid #190707 | pVRC-N-Venus-V150A-CC-Di | addgene full sequence | sequence record 386392 | Addgene NGS Result
ATGGTAGTGTGGGGTCTCCCCATGCGAGAGTAGGGAACTGCCAGGCATCAAATAAAACGAAAGGCTCAGT
CGAAAGACTGGGCCTTTCGTTTTATCTGTTGTTTGTCGGTGAACGCTCTCCTGAGTAGGACAAATCCGCC
GGGAGCGGATTTGAACGTTGCGAAGCAACGGCCCGGAGGGTGGCGGGCAGGACGCCCGCCATAAACTGCC
AGGCATCAAATTAAGCAGAAGGCCATCCTGACGGATGGCCTTTTTGCGTTTCTACAAACTCTTTTGTTTA
TTTTTCTAAATACATTCAAATATGTATCCGCTCATGAGACAATAACCCTGATAAATGCTTCAATAATATT
GAAAAAGGAAGACTATGAGTATTCAACATTTCCGTGTCTGCTTACATAAACAGTAATACAGGGGTGTTTA
CTAGAGGTTGATCGGGCACGTAAGAGGTTCCAACTTTCACCATAATGAAATAAGATCACTACCGGGCGTA
TTTTTTGAGTTATCGAGATTTTCAGGAGCTAAGGAAGCTAAAATGGAGAAAAAAATCACGGGATATACCA
CCGTTGATATATCCCAATGGCATCGTAAAGAACATTTTGAGGCATTTCAGTCAGTTGCTCAATGTACCTA
TAACCAGACCGTTCAGCTGGATATTACGGCCTTTTTAAAGACCGTAAAGAAAAATAAGCACAAGTTTTAT
CCGGCCTTTATTCACATTCTTGCCCGCCTGATGAACGCTCACCCGGAGTTTCGTATGGCCATGAAAGACG
GTGAGCTGGTGATCTTGGATAGTGTTCACCCTTGTTACACCGTTTTCCATGAGCAAACTGAAACGTTTTC
GTCCCTCTGGAGTGAATACCACGACGATTTCCGGCAGTTTCTCCACATATATTCGCAAGATGTGGCGTGT
TACGGTGAAAACCTGGCCTATTTCCCTAAAGGGTTTATTGAGAATATGTTTTTTGTCTCAGCCAATCCCT
GGGTGAGTTTCACCAGTTTTGATTTAAACGTGGCCAATATGGACAACTTCTTCGCCCCCGTTTTCACGAT
GGGCAAATATTATACGCAAGGCGACAAGGTGCTGATGCCGCTGGCGATCCAGGTTCATCATGCCGTTTGT
GATGGCTTCCATGTCGGCCGCATGCTTAATGAATTACAACAGTACTGTGATGAGTGGCAGGGCGGGGCGT
AATAATACTAGCTCCGGCAAAAAAACGGGCAAGGTGTCACCACCCTGCCCTTTTTCTTTAAAACCGAAAA
GATTACTTCGCGTTTGCCACCTGACGTCTAAGCTGTCAGACCAAGTTTACTCATATATACTTTAGATTGA
TT
[125 nt withheld, positions 1333-1457]
C
[36 nt withheld, positions 1459-1494]
A
[104 nt withheld, positions 1496-1599]
CCTTTGACGTTGGAGTCCACGTTCTTT
[37 nt withheld, positions 1627-1663]
ACCCTATCTCGGGCTATTCTTTTGATTTATAAGGGATTTTGCCGATTTCGGCCTATTGGTTAAAAAATGA
GCTGATTTAACAAAAATTTAACGCGAATTTTAACAAAATATTAACGTTTACAATTTAAAAGGATCTAGGT
GAAGATCCTTTTTGATAATCTCATGACCAAAATCCCTTAACGTGAGTTTTCGTTCCACTGAGCGTCAGAC
CCCGTAGAAAAGATCAAAGGATCTTCTTGAGATCCTTTTTTTCTGCGCGTAATCTGCTGCTTGCAAACAA
AAAAACCACCGCTACCAGCGGTGGTTTGTTTGCCGGATCAAGAGCTACCAACTCTTTTTCCGAAGGTAAC
TGGCTTCAGCAGAGCGCAGATACCAAATACTGTCCTTCTAGTGTAGCCGTAGTTAGGCCACCACTTCAAG
AACTCTGTAGCACCGCCTACATACCTCGCTCTGCTAATCCTGTTACCAGTCAGGCATTTGAGAAGCACAC
GGTCACACTGCTTCCGGTAGTCAATAAACCGGTAAACCAGCAATAGACATAAGCGGCTATTTAACGACCC
TGCCCTGAACCGACGACCGGGTCGAATTTGCTTTCGAATTTCTGCCATTCATCCGCTTATTATCACTTAT
TCAGGCGTAGCAACCAGGCGTTTAAGGGCACCAATAACTGCCTTAAAAAAAGCTACCGGAGTGTATACTG
GCTTACTATGTTGGCACTGATGAGGGTGTCAGTGAAGTGCTTCATGTGGCAGGAGAAAAAAGGCTGCACC
GGTGCGTCAGCAGAATATGTGATACAGGATATATTCCGCTTCCTCGCTCACTGACTCGCTACGCTCGGTC
GTTCGACTGCGGCGAGCGGAAATGGCTTACGAACGGGGCGGAGATTTCCTGGAAGATGCCAGGAAGATAC
TTAACAGGGAAGTGAGAGGGCCGCGGCAAAGCCGTTTTTCCATAGGCTCCGCCCCCCTGACAAGCATCAC
GAAATCTGACGCTCAAATCAGTGGTGGCGAAACCCGACAGGACTATAAAGATACCAGGCGTTTCCCCCTG
GCGGCTCCCTCGTGCGCTCTCCTGTTCCTGCCTTTCGGTTTACCGGTGTCATTCCGCTGTTATGGCCGCG
TTTGTCTCATTCCACGCCTGACACTCAGTTCCGGGTAGGCAGTTCGCTCCAAGCTGGACTGTATGCACGA
ACCCCCCGTTCAGTCCGACCGCTGCGCCTTATCCGGTAACTATCGTCTTGAGTCCAACCCGGAAAGACAT
GCAAAAGCACCACTGGCAGCAGCCACTGGTAATTGATTTAGAGGAGTTAGTCTTGAAGTCATGCGCCGGT
TAAGGCTAAACTGAAAGGACAAGTTTTGGTGACTGCGCTCCTCCAAGCCAGTTACCTCGGTTCAAAGAGT
TGGTAGCTCAGAGAACCTTCGAAAAACCGCCCTGCAAGGCGGTTTTTTCGTTTTCAGAGCAAGAGATTAC
GCGCAGACCAAAACGATCTCAAGAAGATCATCTTATTAATCAGATAAAATATTTCTAGGATCATGAGCCC
GAAGTGGCGAGCCCGATCTTCCCCATCGGTGATGTCGGCGATATAGGCGCCAGCAACCGCACCTGTGGCG
CCGGTGATGCCGGCCACGATGCGTCCGGCGTAGAGGATCTGCTCATGTTTGACAGCTTATCATCGATGCA
TAATGTGCCTGTCAAATGGACGAAGCAGGGATTCTGCAAACCCTATGCTACTCCGTCAAGCCGTCAATTG
TCTGATTCGTTACCAATTATGACAACTTGACGGCTACATCATTCACTTTTTCTTCACAACCGGCACGGAA
CTCGCTCGGGCTGGCCCCGGTGCATTTTTTAAATACCCGCGAGAAATAGAGTTGATCGTCAAAACCAACA
TTGCGACCGACGGTGGCGATAGGCATCCGGGTGGTGCTCAAAAGCAGCTTCGCCTGGCTGATACGTTGGT
CCTCGCGCCAGCTTAAGACGCTAATCCCTAACTGCTGGCGGAAAAGATGTGACAGACGCGACGGCGACAA
GCAAACATGCTGTGCGACGCTGGCGATATCAAAATTGCTGTCTGCCAGGTGATCGCTGATGTACTGACAA
GCCTCGCGTACCCGATTATCCATCGGTGGATGGAGCGACTCGTTAATCGCTTCCATGCGCCGCAGTAACA
ATTGCTCAAGCAGATTTATCGCCAGCAGCTCCGAATAGCGCCCTTCCCCTTGCCCGGCGTTAATGATTTG
CCCAAACAGGTCGCTGAAATGCGGCTGGTGCGCTTCATCCGGGCGAAAGAACCCCGTATTGGCAAATATT
GACGGCCAGTTAAGCCATTCATGCCAGTAGGCGCGCGGACGAAAGTAAACCCACTGGTGATACCATTCGC
GAGCCTCCGGATGACGACCGTAGTGATGAATCTCTCCTGGCGGGAACAGCAAAATATCACCCGGTCGGCA
AACAAATTCTCGTCCCTGATTTTTCACCACCCCCTGACCGCGAATGGTGAGATTGAGAATATAACCTTTC
ATTCCCAGCGGTCGGTCGATAAAAAAATCGAGATAACCGTTGGCCTCAATCGGCGTTAAACCCGCCACCA
GATGGGCATTAAACGAGTATCCCGGCAGCAGGGGATCATTTTGCGCTTCAGCCATACTTTTCATACTCCC
GCCATTCAGAGAAGAAACCAATTGTCCATATTGCATCAGACATTGCCGTCACTGCGTCTTTTACTGGCTC
TTCTCGCTAACCAAACCGGTAACCCCGCTTATTAAAAGCATTCTGTAACAAAGCGGGACCAAAGCCATGA
CAAAAACGCGTAACAAAAGTGTCTATAATCACGGCAGAAAAGTCCACATTGATTATTTGCACGGCGTCAC
ACTTTGCTATGCCATAGCATTTTTATCCATAAGATTAGCGGATCCTACCTGACGCTTTTTATCGCAACTC
TCTACTGTTTCTCCATACCCGTTTTTTGGGCTAACAGGAGGAATTAACCATGGGGGGTTCTCATCATCAT
CATCATCATGGTATGGCTAGCGCCGGCATGGTGAGCAAGGGCGAGGAGCTGTTCACCGGGGTGGTGCCCA
TCCTGGTCGAGCTGGACGGCGACGTAAACGGCCACAAGTTCAGCGTGTCCGGCGAGGGCGAGGGCGATGC
CACCTACGGCAAGCTGACCCTGAAGCTCATCTGCACCACCGGCAAGCTGCCCGTGCCCTGGCCCACCCTC
GTGACCACCCTCGGCTACGGCCTGCAGTGCTTCGCCCGCTACCCCGACCACATGAAGCAGCACGACTTCT
TCAAGTCCGCCATGCCCGAAGGCTACGTCCAGGAGCGCACCATCTTCTTCAAGGACGACGGCAACTACAA
GACCCGCGCCGAGGTGAAGTTCGAGGGCGACACCCTGGTGAACCGCATCGAGCTGAAGGGCATCGACTTC
AAGGAGGACGGCAACATCCTGGGGCACAAGCTGGAGTACAACTACAACAGCCACAACGCCTATATCACCG
CCGGCTCTGGCTCTGGTAGCGGTCTAGAGGGTAGTGGCGAAATTGCTGCGCTGAAACAGGAAATCGCTGC
CCTGAAAAAAGAGAATGCCGCTCTGAAATGGGAAATCGCAGCGCTGAAACAAGGTTAGGTACCAAGCTTG
GCTGTTTTGGCGGATGAGAGAAGATTTTCAGCCTGATACAGATTAAATCAGAACGCAGAAGCGGTCTGAT
AAAACAGAATTTGCCTGGCGGCAGTAGCGCGGTGGTCCCACCTGACCCCATGCCGAACTCAGAAGTGAAA
CGCCGTAGCGCCG
Features (pLannotate 1.2.2; 18 found; start..end, strand, type, name):
     49..135     +  terminator     rrnB T1 terminator: Escherichia coli rrnB; transcription terminator T1 from the E. coli rrnB gene
    227..254     +  terminator     rrnB T2 terminator: transcription terminator T2 from the E. coli rrnB gene
    273..362     +  promoter       AmpR promoter: bla
    435..532     +  promoter       cat promoter: promoter of the E. coli cat gene encoding chloramphenicol acetyltransferase
    533..1192    +  CDS            CmR: chloramphenicol acetyltransferase; cat; confers resistance to chloramphenicol
   1203..1262    +  terminator     his operon terminator: This putative transcriptin terminator from the E. coli his operon has a 2-bp deletion introduced during synthesis. Its efficiency has not been determined.
   1334..1789    +  rep_origin     f1 ori (sequence partly withheld): f1 bacteriophage origin of replication; arrow indicates direction of (+) strand synthesis
   1900..2133    +  rep_origin     ori (fragment): high-copy-number ColE1/pMB1/pBR322/pUC origin of replication
   2350..2368    +  misc_feature   bom (fragment): basis of mobility region from pBR322
   2467..2522    -  rep_origin     RSF ori (fragment): Plasmids containing the RSF 1030 origin of replication can be propagated in E. coli cells that contain additional plasmids with compatible origins.
   2610..3155    -  rep_origin     p15A ori: Plasmids containing the medium-copy-number p15A origin of replication can be propagated in E. coli cells that contain a second plasmid with the ColE1 origin.
   3194..3312    -  CDS            TcR (fragment): tetracycline efflux protein; tet; confers resistance to tetracycline
   3322..3340    +  promoter       tet promoter (fragment): E. coli promoter for tetracycline efflux protein gene
   3430..4308    -  CDS            araC: L-arabinose regulatory protein; araC
   4335..4619    +  promoter       araBAD promoter: araBAD; promoter of the L-arabinose operon of E. coli; the araC regulatory gene is transcribed in the opposite direction (Guzman et al., 1995)
   4665..4685    +  CDS            capTEV™ (fragment): composite tag for in vivo biotinylation, TEV protease cleavage, and 6xHis tagging
   4701..5165    +  CDS            VN155(I152L): improved N-terminal fragment of mVenus for use in bimolecular fluorescence complementation (BiFC) (Kodama and Hu, 2010)
   5386..45      +  ncRNA          5S rRNA (across the origin): Accession: RF00001 - 5S ribosomal RNA
