[The description below was written by a language model from this plasmid's Addgene catalogue record and pLannotate feature annotations shown in this document.]
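Description:
pVRC-N-Venus-V150A-CC-Di is a 5,456 bp bacterial expression plasmid built on the pVRC backbone, propagated in E. coli at low copy and selected with chloramphenicol. The feature table shows a cat promoter driving the chloramphenicol acetyltransferase gene, followed by a his operon terminator, and a complete p15A origin as the functional replicon. p15A is compatible with ColE1-type plasmids, so the construct can be maintained alongside a second plasmid in the same cell. An f1 phage origin is also present. Short annotated fragments of a ColE1/pUC-type origin, bom, an RSF origin, the tetracycline resistance gene and its promoter appear to be backbone remnants or partial similarity matches rather than working elements.

The payload sits under arabinose control. araC is transcribed divergently from the araBAD promoter, which drives an open reading frame beginning with a short tag-like segment (annotated as a fragment of a composite tag that includes a 6xHis element). This is followed by an N-terminal Venus fragment that the annotation software matches to the VN155 half used in bimolecular fluorescence complementation. According to the catalogue record, this fragment carries a V150A substitution and is followed by CC-Di, a de novo designed parallel coiled-coil peptide. CC-Di is not annotated separately but would occupy the region between the Venus fragment and the downstream 5S rRNA and rrnB T1/T2 terminator region.

The design suggests use in split-Venus complementation assays in E. coli, where coiled-coil pairing brings the N-Venus half together with a complementary C-terminal fragment supplied from a compatible plasmid. The record does not state the partner construct or the purpose of the V150A change. The associated work concerns de novo designed peptides for cellular delivery and subcellular localisation.
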