Addgene plasmid #190707: pVRC-N-Venus-V150A-CC-Di
Purpose: Encodes a modified version (V150A) of N-Venus followed by the parallel coiled-coil CC-Di.
Depositing lab: Nigel Savery. Depositing organization: University of Bristol. Publication: De novo designed peptides for cellular delivery and subcellular localisation. Rhys GG, Cross JA, Dawson WM, Thompson HF, Shanmugaratnam S, Savery NJ, Dodding MP, Hocker B, Woolfson DN. Nat Chem Biol. 2022 Jul 14. pii: 10.1038/s41589-022-01076-6. doi: 10.1038/s41589-022-01076-6. PubMed 35836017.
Backbone
  Vector backbone: pVRC
Growth in bacteria
  Bacterial resistance: Chloramphenicol, 25 μg/mL
  Growth temperature: 37°C
  Growth strain: DH5alpha
  Copy number: Low Copy
Gene/Insert
  Gene/Insert name: N-Venus-V150A-CC-Di
  Mutation: V150A
Terms and licenses: Academic/Nonprofit Terms; Industry Terms: Not Available to Industry
How to cite: pVRC-N-Venus-V150A-CC-Di was a gift from Nigel Savery (Addgene plasmid # 190707 ; http://n2t.net/addgene:190707 ; RRID:Addgene_190707)
